Addgene plasmid #188991: pCDNA-CRY2-mCh-superPLDx10-P2A-CIBN-CAAX
Purpose: A plasmid for dual expression of CRY2-mCh-superPLDx10 (an engineered PLD mutant with 10 times higher activity than the wild-type) and plasma membrane-tagged CIBN
Depositing lab: Jeremy Baskin. Depositing organization: Cornell University. Publication: Activity-based directed evolution of a membrane editor in mammalian cells. Tei R, Bagde SR, Fromme JC, Baskin JM. Nat Chem. 2023 May 22. doi: 10.1038/s41557-023-01214-0. PubMed 37217787.
Backbone
  Vector backbone: pCDNA3.1
  Backbone size w/o insert (bp): 5403
  Total vector size (bp): 9885
  Vector type: Mammalian Expression
Growth in bacteria
  Bacterial resistance: Ampicillin, 100 μg/mL
  Growth temperature: 37°C
  Growth strain: DH5alpha
  Copy number: High Copy
Gene/Insert
  Gene/Insert name: PLD (alt name: Phospholipase D)
  Species: Streptomyces PMF
  Insert size (bp): 1527
  Mutation: F163L, K249R, G328S, G381V, G429D, D480G
  Promoter: CMV
  Tag / fusion protein: CRY2 (N terminal on insert); mCherry (N terminal on insert); P2A (C terminal on insert); CIBN (C terminal on insert); CAAX (C terminal on insert)
  Cloning method: Restriction Enzyme; 5′ cloning site BamHI (not destroyed); 3′ cloning site EcoRI (not destroyed)
  Sequencing primers: 5′ mCh-S (CGTGGAACAGTACGAACGC); 3′ CIBN-AS (GGTCACCTCCTATAGCTCCATTC)
Terms and licenses: Academic/Nonprofit Terms; Industry Terms: Not Available to Industry
How to cite: pCDNA-CRY2-mCh-superPLDx10-P2A-CIBN-CAAX was a gift from Jeremy Baskin (Addgene plasmid # 188991 ; http://n2t.net/addgene:188991 ; RRID:Addgene_188991)
