[The description below was written by a language model from this plasmid's Addgene catalogue record and pLannotate feature annotations shown in this document.]
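Description:
pCDNA-CRY2-mCh-superPLDx10-P2A-CIBN-CAAX is a mammalian expression plasmid built on the pCDNA3.1 backbone, roughly 9.9 kb in total. It is propagated in E. coli through a high-copy ColE1/pUC-type origin with ampicillin selection (AmpR under its own bla promoter). It also carries an f1 phage origin. An SV40 early promoter drives a neomycin phosphotransferase cassette ending in an SV40 poly(A) signal, which would allow G418 selection of transfected mammalian cells.

The payload is a single open reading frame transcribed from the CMV immediate-early enhancer/promoter and terminated by the bGH polyadenylation signal. Short tet operator-like fragments are annotated just downstream of the CMV promoter, which may indicate a tetracycline-repressible CMV variant, although the catalogue entry lists the promoter only as CMV. The first product is the photolyase homology region of Arabidopsis cryptochrome 2 (CRY2PHR) fused to mCherry and then to a Streptomyces phospholipase D. This PLD carries six substitutions (F163L, K249R, G328S, G381V, G429D, D480G) and is described as an engineered "superPLD" with about ten times wild-type activity. A P2A ribosome-skipping peptide, listed in the catalogue but not separately annotated, separates this fusion from CIBN, the N-terminal portion of CIB1. CIBN is joined to a K-Ras-derived CAAX motif that anchors it at the plasma membrane.

Blue light induces CRY2 to bind CIBN, so illumination should recruit the red-fluorescent PLD fusion to the plasma membrane. This provides optogenetic control of where the lipid-modifying enzyme acts. The associated work concerns directed evolution of a membrane editor in mammalian cells.
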