Features (pLannotate 1.2.2; 26 found; start..end, strand, type, name):
     28..80      -  misc_feature   bom (fragment): basis of mobility region from pBR322
    235..614     +  enhancer       CMV enhancer: human cytomegalovirus immediate early enhancer
    615..818     +  promoter       CMV promoter: human cytomegalovirus (CMV) immediate early promoter
    820..839     +  promoter       PLtetO-1 promoter (fragment): modified phage lambda PL promoter with tet operator sites (Lutz and Bujard, 1997)
    841..860     +  promoter       PLtetO-1 promoter (fragment): modified phage lambda PL promoter with tet operator sites (Lutz and Bujard, 1997)
    868..901     +  promoter       TRE3GV promoter (fragment): 3rd-generation Tet-responsive promoter that can be activated by binding of Tet-On® 3G, optimized for retroviral and lentiviral vectors
    995..2488    +  CDS            CRY2PHR: N-terminal photolyase homology region of Arabidopsis thaliana cryptochrome 2 binds to CIB1 upon exposure to blue light (Kennedy et al., 2010)
   2522..3226    +  CDS            mCherry: mCherry is a basic (constitutively fluorescent) red fluorescent protein published in 2004, derived from Discosoma sp.. It is reported to be a very rapidly-maturing monomer with low acid sensitivity.
   3296..4768    +  CDS            PLD_STRAT (fragment): Experimental evidence at protein level: Swiss-Prot protein existence level 1. From Streptomyces antibioticus.
   4880..5389    +  CDS            CIBN: N-terminal portion of the CIB1 transcription factor from Arabidopsis thaliana binds to CRY2 (cryptochrome 2) that has absorbed blue light (Kennedy et al., 2010)
   5429..5475    +  CDS            K-Ras (fragment): human small GTPase proto-oncoprotein
   5486..5504    -  promoter       SP6 promoter: promoter for bacteriophage SP6 RNA polymerase
   5530..5754    +  polyA_signal   bGH poly(A) signal: bovine growth hormone polyadenylation signal
   5758..5779    +  promoter       SV40 promoter (fragment): SV40 enhancer and early promoter
   5800..6228    +  rep_origin     f1 ori (sequence partly withheld): f1 bacteriophage origin of replication; arrow indicates direction of (+) strand synthesis
   6242..6571    +  promoter       SV40 promoter: SV40 enhancer and early promoter
   6638..7429    +  CDS            neo: KKA2_KLEPN - Also known as kan, nptII. Experimental evidence at protein level: Swiss-Prot protein existence level 1. Resistance to kanamycin, neomycin, paromomycin, ribostamycin, butirosin and gentamicin B. From Klebsiella pneumoniae.
   7453..7611    +  CDS            ble (fragment): BLE_KLEPN - Experimental evidence at protein level: Swiss-Prot protein existence level 1. Binding protein with a strong affinity to the bleomycin family of antibiotics. Binds to CL990; an antimitotic-antibiotic compound. From Klebsiella pneumoniae.
   7606..7727    +  polyA_signal   SV40 poly(A) signal: SV40 polyadenylation signal
   7800..7816    -  protein_bind   lac operator: The lac repressor binds to the lac operator to inhibit transcription in E. coli. This inhibition can be relieved by adding lactose or isopropyl-β-D-thiogalactopyranoside (IPTG). lac repressor encoded by lacI
   7824..7854    -  promoter       lac promoter: promoter for the E. coli lac operon
   7869..7890    -  protein_bind   CAP binding site: CAP binding activates transcription in the presence of cAMP. E. coli catabolite activator protein
   7903..7995    -  CDS            lacI (fragment): lac repressor; lacI; The lac repressor binds to the lac operator to inhibit transcription in E. coli. This inhibition can be relieved by adding lactose or isopropyl-β-D-thiogalactopyranoside (IPTG).
   8178..8766    -  rep_origin     ori: high-copy-number ColE1/pMB1/pBR322/pUC origin of replication
   8937..9797    -  CDS            AmpR: β-lactamase; bla; confers resistance to ampicillin, carbenicillin, and related antibiotics
   9798..9902    -  promoter       AmpR promoter: bla
>Addgene plasmid #188991 | pCDNA-CRY2-mCh-superPLDx10-P2A-CIBN-CAAX | addgene full sequence | sequence record 371644 | Addgene NGS Result
GACGGATCGGGAGATCTCCCGATCCCCTATGGTGCACTCTCAGTACAATCTGCTCTGATGCCGCATAGTT
AAGCCAGTATCTGCTCCCTGCTTGTGTGTTGGAGGTCGCTGAGTAGTGCGCGAGCAAAATTTAAGCTACA
ACAAGGCAAGGCTTGACCGACAATTGCATGAAGAATCTGCTTAGGGTTAGGCGTTTTGCGCTGCTTCGCG
ATGTACGGGCCAGATATACGCGTTGACATTGATTATTGACTAGTTATTAATAGTAATCAATTACGGGGTC
ATTAGTTCATAGCCCATATATGGAGTTCCGCGTTACATAACTTACGGTAAATGGCCCGCCTGGCTGACCG
CCCAACGACCCCCGCCCATTGACGTCAATAATGACGTATGTTCCCATAGTAACGCCAATAGGGACTTTCC
ATTGACGTCAATGGGTGGAGTATTTACGGTAAACTGCCCACTTGGCAGTACATCAAGTGTATCATATGCC
AAGTACGCCCCCTATTGACGTCAATGACGGTAAATGGCCCGCCTGGCATTATGCCCAGTACATGACCTTA
TGGGACTTTCCTACTTGGCAGTACATCTACGTATTAGTCATCGCTATTACCATGGTGATGCGGTTTTGGC
AGTACATCAATGGGCGTGGATAGCGGTTTGACTCACGGGGATTTCCAAGTCTCCACCCCATTGACGTCAA
TGGGAGTTTGTTTTGGCACCAAAATCAACGGGACTTTCCAAAATGTCGTAACAACTCCGCCCCATTGACG
CAAATGGGCGGTAGGCGTGTACGGTGGGAGGTCTATATAAGCAGAGCTCTCCCTATCAGTGATAGAGATC
TCCCTATCAGTGATAGAGATCGTCGACGAGCTCGTTTAGTGAACCGTCAGATCGCCTGGAGACGCCATCC
ACGCTGTTTTGACCTCCATAGAAGACACCGGGACCGATCCAGCCTCCGGACTCTAGCGTTTAAACTTAAG
CTTGGTACGCCACCATGAAGATGGACAAAAAGACTATAGTTTGGTTTAGAAGAGACCTAAGGATTGAGGA
TAATCCTGCATTAGCAGCAGCTGCTCACGAAGGATCTGTTTTTCCTGTCTTCATTTGGTGTCCTGAAGAA
GAAGGACAGTTTTATCCTGGAAGAGCTTCAAGATGGTGGATGAAACAATCACTTGCTCACTTATCTCAAT
CCTTGAAGGCTCTTGGATCTGACCTCACTTTAATCAAAACCCACAACACGATTTCAGCGATCTTGGATTG
TATCCGCGTTACCGGTGCTACAAAAGTCGTCTTTAACCACCTCTATGATCCTGTTTCGTTAGTTCGGGAC
CATACCGTAAAGGAGAAGCTGGTGGAACGTGGGATCTCTGTGCAAAGCTACAATGGAGATCTATTGTATG
AACCGTGGGAGATATACTGCGAAAAGGGCAAACCTTTTACGAGTTTCAATTCTTACTGGAGGAAATGCTT
AGATATGTCGATTGAATCCGTTATGCTTCCTCCTCCTTGGCGGTTGATGCCAATAACTGCAGCGGCTGAA
GCGATTTGGGCGTGTTCGATTGAAGAACTAGGGCTGGAGAATGAGGCCGAGAAACCGAGCAATGCGTTGT
TAACTAGAGCTTGGTCTCCAGGATGGAGCAATGCTGATAAGTTACTAAATGAGTTCATCGAGAAGCAGTT
GATAGATTATGCAAAGAACAGCAAGAAAGTTGTTGGGAACTCTACTTCACTACTTTCTCCGTATCTCCAT
TTCGGGGAAATAAGCGTCAGACACGTTTTCCAGTGTGCCCGGATGAAACAAATTATATGGGCAAGAGATA
AGAACAGTGAAGGAGAAGAAAGTGCAGATCTTTTTCTTAGGGGAATCGGTTTAAGAGAGTATTCTCGGTA
TATATGTTTCAACTTCCCGTTTACTCACGAGCAATCGTTGTTGAGTCATCTTCGGTTTTTCCCTTGGGAT
GCTGATGTTGATAAGTTCAAGGCCTGGAGACAAGGCAGGACCGGTTATCCGTTGGTGGATGCCGGAATGA
GAGAGCTTTGGGCTACCGGATGGATGCATAACAGAATAAGAGTGATTGTTTCAAGCTTTGCTGTGAAGTT
TCTTCTCCTTCCATGGAAATGGGGAATGAAGTATTTCTGGGATACACTTTTGGATGCTGATTTGGAATGT
GACATCCTTGGCTGGCAGTATATCTCTGGGAGTATCCCCGATGGCCACGAGCTTGATCGCTTGGACAATC
CCGCGTTACAAGGCGCCAAATATGACCCAGAAGGTGAGTACATAAGGCAATGGCTTCCCGAGCTTGCGAG
ATTGCCAACTGAATGGATTCATCATCCATGGGACGCTCCTTTAACCGTACTCAAAGCTTCTGGTGTGGAA
CTCGGAACAAACTATGCGAAACCCATTGTAGACATCGACACAGCTCGTGAGCTACTAGCTAAAGCTATTT
CAAGAACCCGTGAAGCACAGATCATGATCGGAGCAGCAGGTGGAGGCGGTTCAGGCGGAGGTGGCAGCGG
CGTGAGCAAGGGCGAGGAGGATAACATGGCCATCATCAAGGAGTTCATGCGCTTCAAGGTGCACATGGAG
GGCTCCGTGAACGGCCACGAGTTCGAGATCGAGGGCGAGGGCGAGGGCCGCCCCTACGAGGGCACCCAGA
CCGCCAAGCTGAAGGTGACCAAGGGTGGCCCCCTGCCCTTCGCCTGGGACATCCTGTCCCCTCAGTTCAT
GTACGGCTCCAAGGCCTACGTGAAGCACCCCGCCGACATCCCCGACTACTTGAAGCTGTCCTTCCCCGAG
GGCTTCAAGTGGGAGCGCGTGATGAACTTCGAGGACGGCGGCGTGGTGACCGTGACCCAGGACTCCTCCC
TGCAGGACGGCGAGTTCATCTACAAGGTGAAGCTGCGCGGCACCAACTTCCCCTCCGACGGCCCCGTAAT
GCAGAAGAAGACCATGGGCTGGGAGGCCTCCTCCGAGCGGATGTACCCCGAGGACGGCGCCCTGAAGGGC
GAGATCAAGCAGAGGCTGAAGCTGAAGGACGGCGGCCACTACGACGCTGAGGTCAAGACCACCTACAAGG
CCAAGAAGCCCGTGCAGCTGCCCGGCGCCTACAACGTCAACATCAAGTTGGACATCACCTCCCACAACGA
GGACTACACCATCGTGGAACAGTACGAACGCGCCGAGGGCCGCCACTCCACCGGCGGCATGGACGAGCTG
TACAAGGCTCGAGGCGCAGCAGCGGGAGCAGGAGGAGCAGGTCGATCGGGATCCGGCGGATCTGCAGATT
CAGCTACACCACATTTGGACGCCGTTGAGCAAACATTGAGGCAAGTGTCCCCAGGCCTGGAGGGCGATGT
ATGGGAAAGAACTAGTGGAAATAAATTGGACGGAAGTGCCGCTGATCCCAGTGATTGGTTGTTGCAAACC
CCAGGATGTTGGGGCGATGATAAATGCGCTGACAGAGTTGGGACAAAAAGGTTGCTGGCTAAGATGACTG
AAAATATAGGGAATGCCACCAGAACCGTAGATATTAGTACACTTGCACCTTTCCCAAACGGCGCATTCCA
AGACGCTATTGTCGCTGGTTTGAAGGAGTCCGCAGCTAAAGGCAATAAGTTGAAAGTTAGGATACTGGTT
GGGGCTGCACCCGTCTACCACATGAATGTAATACCTTCCAAGTATAGGGACGAATTGACTGCAAAACTTG
GCAAAGCCGCAGAAAACATAACTTTGAACGTGGCTAGTATGACTACATCAAAAACAGCTCTCTCCTGGAA
CCATAGCAAAATCTTGGTTGTAGACGGGCAAAGTGCCCTTACTGGTGGAATAAATAGCTGGAAGGATGAT
TACTTGGATACTACTCATCCAGTGTCTGATGTTGATCTTGCACTGACCGGACCAGCTGCAGGCTCTGCCG
GTAGGTACCTTGACACTTTGTGGACATGGACCTGCCAAAACAAGAGTAACATCGCTTCCGTCTGGTTTGC
AGCTTCCGGCAACGCAGGGTGCATGCCCACTATGCATAGAGATACAAACCCCAAGGCATCACCTGCCACC
GGGAATGTCCCAGTAATAGCCGTTGGAGGGTTGGGCGTTGGCATCAAAGATGTGGACCCCAAGTCCACTT
TCAGGCCCGATCTGCCAACAGCTAGCGATACCAAGTGTGTGGTAGGACTTCACGACAATACTAACGCCGA
TAGAGACTATGATACAGTCAACCCAGAAGAGAGTGCCTTGAGAGCTCTTGTTGCTTCAGCAAAAAGTCAC
ATTGAAATATCTCAGCAGGATTTGAACGCTACATGTCCACCCTTGCCTAGGTATGACATTAGATTGTACG
ATGCCTTGGCTGCTAAAATGGCTGCTGGGGTTAAGGTGAGAATTGTGGTTAGCGACCCAGCCAACAGGGG
CGCAGTGGGCAGTGTGGGTTACAGCCAAATAAAATCACTTAGTGAAATATCAGACACTTTGAGAAACAGG
CTTGCAAATATCACAGGCGGTCAACAAGCTGCCAAAACTGCAATGTGTAGCAATTTGCAGCTTGCAACCT
TTAGATCCTCCCCCAACGACAAATGGGCAGACGGGCATCCTTATGCCCAACACCATAAGTTGGTTTCCGT
CGACTCATCCACATTTTATATCGGTTCAAAAAATTTGTACCCATCCTGGCTGCAAGATTTTGGCTACATA
GTGGAATCCCCAGAGGCTGCCAAGCAACTGGGTGCCAAGTTGCTTGACCCTCAGTGGAAGTACTCACAGG
AGACTGCAACAGTGGATTACGCAAGAGGAATCTGCAACGCTGAATTCGGAAGCGGCGCTACAAACTTTAG
TCTGCTCAAGCAGGCTGGCGATGTCGAGGAAAACCCAGGTCCCGGTACCATGAATGGAGCTATAGGAGGT
GACCTTTTGCTCAATTTTCCTGACATGTCGGTCCTAGAGCGCCAAAGGGCTCACCTCAAGTACCTCAATC
CCACCTTTGATTCTCCTCTCGCCGGCTTCTTTGCCGATTCTTCAATGATTACCGGCGGCGAGATGGACAG
CTATCTTTCGACTGCCGGTTTGAATCTTCCGATGATGTACGGTGAGACGACGGTGGAAGGTGATTCAAGA
CTCTCAATTTCGCCGGAAACGACGCTTGGGACTGGAAATTTCAAGGCAGCGAAGTTTGATACAGAGACTA
AGGATTGTAATGAGGCGGCGAAGAAGATGACGATGAACAGAGATGACCTAGTAGAAGAAGGAGAAGAAGA
GAAGTCGAAAATAACAGAGCAAAACAATGGGAGCACAAAAAGCATCAAGAAGATGAAACACAAAGCCAAG
AAAGAAGAGAACAATTTCTCTAATGATTCATCTAAAGTGACGAAGGAATTGGAGAAAACGGATTATATTC
ATGTACCGGTCGCCACCGGATCAGGATCACTGTATAAGGGTAAAAAGAAGAAAAAGAAGTCAAAGACAAA
GTGTGTAATTATGTAGGGGCCCTATTCTATAGTGTCACCTAAATGCTAGAGCTCGCTGATCAGCCTCGAC
TGTGCCTTCTAGTTGCCAGCCATCTGTTGTTTGCCCCTCCCCCGTGCCTTCCTTGACCCTGGAAGGTGCC
ACTCCCACTGTCCTTTCCTAATAAAATGAGGAAATTGCATCGCATTGTCTGAGTAGGTGTCATTCTATTC
TGGGGGGTGGGGTGGGGCAGGACAGCAAGGGGGAGGATTGGGAAGACAATAGCAGGCATGCTGGGGATGC
GGTGGGCTCTATGGCTTCTGAGGCGGAAAGAACCAGCTGGGGCTCTAGGGGGTATCCCC
[124 nt withheld, positions 5800-5923]
C
[91 nt withheld, positions 5925-6015]
A
[49 nt withheld, positions 6017-6065]
CCTTTGACGTTGGAGTCCACGTTCTTT
[37 nt withheld, positions 6093-6129]
ACCCTATCTCGGTCTATTCTTTTGATTTATAAGGGATTTTGCCGATTTCGGCCTATTGGTTAAAAAATGA
GCTGATTTAACAAAAATTTAACGCGAATTAATTCTGTGGAATGTGTGTCAGTTAGGGTGTGGAAAGTCCC
CAGGCTCCCCAGCAGGCAGAAGTATGCAAAGCATGCATCTCAATTAGTCAGCAACCAGGTGTGGAAAGTC
CCCAGGCTCCCCAGCAGGCAGAAGTATGCAAAGCATGCATCTCAATTAGTCAGCAACCATAGTCCCGCCC
CTAACTCCGCCCATCCCGCCCCTAACTCCGCCCAGTTCCGCCCATTCTCCGCCCCATGGCTGACTAATTT
TTTTTATTTATGCAGAGGCCGAGGCCGCCTCTGCCTCTGAGCTATTCCAGAAGTAGTGAGGAGGCTTTTT
TGGAGGCCTAGGCTTTTGCAAAAAGCTCCCGGGAGCTTGTATATCCATTTTCGGATCTGATCAAGAGACA
GGATGAGGATCGTTTCGCATGATTGAACAAGATGGATTGCACGCAGGTTCTCCGGCCGCTTGGGTGGAGA
GGCTATTCGGCTATGACTGGGCACAACAGACAATCGGCTGCTCTGATGCCGCCGTGTTCCGGCTGTCAGC
GCAGGGGCGCCCGGTTCTTTTTGTCAAGACCGACCTGTCCGGTGCCCTGAATGAACTGCAGGACGAGGCA
GCGCGGCTATCGTGGCTGGCCACGACGGGCGTTCCTTGCGCAGCTGTGCTCGACGTTGTCACTGAAGCGG
GAAGGGACTGGCTGCTATTGGGCGAAGTGCCGGGGCAGGATCTCCTGTCATCTCACCTTGCTCCTGCCGA
GAAAGTATCCATCATGGCTGATGCAATGCGGCGGCTGCATACGCTTGATCCGGCTACCTGCCCATTCGAC
CACCAAGCGAAACATCGCATCGAGCGAGCACGTACTCGGATGGAAGCCGGTCTTGTCGATCAGGATGATC
TGGACGAAGAGCATCAGGGGCTCGCGCCAGCCGAACTGTTCGCCAGGCTCAAGGCGCGCATGCCCGACGG
CGAGGATCTCGTCGTGACCCATGGCGATGCCTGCTTGCCGAATATCATGGTGGAAAATGGCCGCTTTTCT
GGATTCATCGACTGTGGCCGGCTGGGTGTGGCGGACCGCTATCAGGACATAGCGTTGGCTACCCGTGATA
TTGCTGAAGAGCTTGGCGGCGAATGGGCTGACCGCTTCCTCGTGCTTTACGGTATCGCCGCTCCCGATTC
GCAGCGCATCGCCTTCTATCGCCTTCTTGACGAGTTCTTCTGAGCGGGACTCTGGGGTTCGAAATGACCG
ACCAAGCGACGCCCAACCTGCCATCACGAGATTTCGATTCCACCGCCGCCTTCTATGAAAGGTTGGGCTT
CGGAATCGTTTTCCGGGACGCCGGCTGGATGATCCTCCAGCGCGGGGATCTCATGCTGGAGTTCTTCGCC
CACCCCAACTTGTTTATTGCAGCTTATAATGGTTACAAATAAAGCAATAGCATCACAAATTTCACAAATA
AAGCATTTTTTTCACTGCATTCTAGTTGTGGTTTGTCCAAACTCATCAATGTATCTTATCATGTCTGTAT
ACCGTCGACCTCTAGCTAGAGCTTGGCGTAATCATGGTCATAGCTGTTTCCTGTGTGAAATTGTTATCCG
CTCACAATTCCACACAACATACGAGCCGGAAGCATAAAGTGTAAAGCCTGGGGTGCCTAATGAGTGAGCT
AACTCACATTAATTGCGTTGCGCTCACTGCCCGCTTTCCAGTCGGGAAACCTGTCGTGCCAGCTGCATTA
ATGAATCGGCCAACGCGCGGGGAGAGGCGGTTTGCGTATTGGGCGCTCTTCCGCTTCCTCGCTCACTGAC
TCGCTGCGCTCGGTCGTTCGGCTGCGGCGAGCGGTATCAGCTCACTCAAAGGCGGTAATACGGTTATCCA
CAGAATCAGGGGATAACGCAGGAAAGAACATGTGAGCAAAAGGCCAGCAAAAGGCCAGGAACCGTAAAAA
GGCCGCGTTGCTGGCGTTTTTCCATAGGCTCCGCCCCCCTGACGAGCATCACAAAAATCGACGCTCAAGT
CAGAGGTGGCGAAACCCGACAGGACTATAAAGATACCAGGCGTTTCCCCCTGGAAGCTCCCTCGTGCGCT
CTCCTGTTCCGACCCTGCCGCTTACCGGATACCTGTCCGCCTTTCTCCCTTCGGGAAGCGTGGCGCTTTC
TCATAGCTCACGCTGTAGGTATCTCAGTTCGGTGTAGGTCGTTCGCTCCAAGCTGGGCTGTGTGCACGAA
CCCCCCGTTCAGCCCGACCGCTGCGCCTTATCCGGTAACTATCGTCTTGAGTCCAACCCGGTAAGACACG
ACTTATCGCCACTGGCAGCAGCCACTGGTAACAGGATTAGCAGAGCGAGGTATGTAGGCGGTGCTACAGA
GTTCTTGAAGTGGTGGCCTAACTACGGCTACACTAGAAGAACAGTATTTGGTATCTGCGCTCTGCTGAAG
CCAGTTACCTTCGGAAAAAGAGTTGGTAGCTCTTGATCCGGCAAACAAACCACCGCTGGTAGCGGTGGTT
TTTTTGTTTGCAAGCAGCAGATTACGCGCAGAAAAAAAGGATCTCAAGAAGATCCTTTGATCTTTTCTAC
GGGGTCTGACGCTCAGTGGAACGAAAACTCACGTTAAGGGATTTTGGTCATGAGATTATCAAAAAGGATC
TTCACCTAGATCCTTTTAAATTAAAAATGAAGTTTTAAATCAATCTAAAGTATATATGAGTAAACTTGGT
CTGACAGTTACCAATGCTTAATCAGTGAGGCACCTATCTCAGCGATCTGTCTATTTCGTTCATCCATAGT
TGCCTGACTCCCCGTCGTGTAGATAACTACGATACGGGAGGGCTTACCATCTGGCCCCAGTGCTGCAATG
ATACCGCGAGACCCACGCTCACCGGCTCCAGATTTATCAGCAATAAACCAGCCAGCCGGAAGGGCCGAGC
GCAGAAGTGGTCCTGCAACTTTATCCGCCTCCATCCAGTCTATTAATTGTTGCCGGGAAGCTAGAGTAAG
TAGTTCGCCAGTTAATAGTTTGCGCAACGTTGTTGCCATTGCTACAGGCATCGTGGTGTCACGCTCGTCG
TTTGGTATGGCTTCATTCAGCTCCGGTTCCCAACGATCAAGGCGAGTTACATGATCCCCCATGTTGTGCA
AAAAAGCGGTTAGCTCCTTCGGTCCTCCGATCGTTGTCAGAAGTAAGTTGGCCGCAGTGTTATCACTCAT
GGTTATGGCAGCACTGCATAATTCTCTTACTGTCATGCCATCCGTAAGATGCTTTTCTGTGACTGGTGAG
TACTCAACCAAGTCATTCTGAGAATAGTGTATGCGGCGACCGAGTTGCTCTTGCCCGGCGTCAATACGGG
ATAATACCGCGCCACATAGCAGAACTTTAAAAGTGCTCATCATTGGAAAACGTTCTTCGGGGCGAAAACT
CTCAAGGATCTTACCGCTGTTGAGATCCAGTTCGATGTAACCCACTCGTGCACCCAACTGATCTTCAGCA
TCTTTTACTTTCACCAGCGTTTCTGGGTGAGCAAAAACAGGAAGGCAAAATGCCGCAAAAAAGGGAATAA
GGGCGACACGGAAATGTTGAATACTCATACTCTTCCTTTTTCAATATTATTGAAGCATTTATCAGGGTTA
TTGTCTCATGAGCGGATACATATTTGAATGTATTTAGAAAAATAAACAAATAGGGGTTCCGCGCACATTT
CCCCGAAAAGTGCCACCTGACGTC
